Addgene plasmid #168841: pEntry_SARS-CoV-1-nsp1
Purpose: Gateway-compatible Entry vector
Depositing lab: Pascal Falter-Braun. Depositing organization: Helmholtz Munich. Publication: A resource of human coronavirus protein-coding sequences in a flexible, multipurpose Gateway Entry clone collection. Weller B, Lin CW, Pogoutse O, Sauer M, Marin-de la Rosa N, Strobel A, Young V, Knapp JJ, Rayhan A, Falter C, Kim DK, Roth FP, Falter-Braun P. G3 (Bethesda). 2023 Jul 5;13(7):jkad105. doi: 10.1093/g3journal/jkad105. PubMed 37267226.
Backbone
  Vector backbone: pENTR223.1*SfiI
  Backbone size w/o insert (bp): 2800
  Vector type: Gateway-compatible Entry vector
Growth in bacteria
  Bacterial resistance: Spectinomycin, 50 μg/mL
  Growth temperature: 37°C
  Growth strain: DH5alpha
  Copy number: High Copy
Gene/Insert
  Gene/Insert name: SARS-CoV-1-nsp1 (alt name: nsp1)
  Species: Other
  Insert size (bp): 540
  Entrez Gene: ORF1ab (a.k.a. sarsp1)
  Cloning method: Restriction Enzyme; 5′ cloning site SfiI (unknown if destroyed); 3′ cloning site SfiI (unknown if destroyed)
  Sequencing primers: 5′ M13 uni (-21); 3′ M13 rev (-29)
Resource information
  A portion of this plasmid was derived from a plasmid made by: Synthesized by Twist Bioscience
Terms and licenses: Academic/Nonprofit Terms; Industry Terms: Not Available to Industry
Depositor comments: 5'-linker: SfiI-BamHI-ATG-BamHI (GGCCGTCAaggccaggatccatgggatcc), 3'-linker: PacI-TAA-AsiSI-SfiI (cttaatTAAgacgcgatcgcggcctcatGGGCC).
How to cite: pEntry_SARS-CoV-1-nsp1 was a gift from Pascal Falter-Braun (Addgene plasmid # 168841 ; http://n2t.net/addgene:168841 ; RRID:Addgene_168841)
