[The description below was written by a language model from this plasmid's Addgene catalogue record and pLannotate feature annotations shown in this document.]
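Description:
pEntry_SARS-CoV-1-nsp1 is a Gateway-compatible Entry clone built on the pENTR223.1 SfiI backbone, carrying the coding sequence for non-structural protein 1 (nsp1) of SARS-CoV-1. It is a small bacterial plasmid of about 3.4 kb, maintained at high copy in E. coli through a ColE1/pUC-type origin and selected with spectinomycin via the aadA (SmR) aminoglycoside adenylyltransferase gene. This gene sits downstream of a fragment of a class 1 integron Pc promoter and a short remnant of a gentamicin resistance gene. Other backbone remnants include short lacI and lacZα fragments, and rrnB T1 and T2 terminators lie upstream of the cloning region, where they can limit read-through transcription into the insert.

The roughly 540 bp insert was synthesized commercially and cloned through SfiI sites between attL1 and attL2, the recombination sites used in the Gateway LR reaction to move an open reading frame into attR-containing destination vectors. The annotation software matches the insert to a fragment of the SARS-CoV replicase polyprotein 1a. The functional text attached to that hit refers to nsp10 and is generic polyprotein annotation, not a description of this insert, which the catalogue identifies as nsp1. According to the depositor, the 5′ linker supplies restriction sites and a start codon, and the 3′ linker supplies restriction sites around a stop codon. A T7 promoter lies just outside attL2, oriented back toward the insert, but the entry vector has no dedicated expression promoter for the ORF. Both annotated sequence records describe the same circular molecule with different start coordinates. The plasmid belongs to a collection of human coronavirus ORF entry clones intended for flexible transfer into expression or assay vectors.
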