Features (pLannotate 1.2.2; 12 found; start..end, strand, type, name):
      1..97      +  protein_bind   attL1: mutant version of attL; recombination site for the Gateway® LR reaction LR Clonase™
    130..666     +  CDS            R1A_SARS (fragment): Experimental evidence at protein level: Swiss-Prot protein existence level 1. [Non-structural protein 10]: Plays a pivotal role in viral transcription by stimulating both nsp14 3'-5' exoribonuclease and nsp16 2'-O-methyltransferase activities. Therefore plays an essential role in viral mRNAs cap methylation. From Severe acute respiratory syndrome coronavirus (SARS-CoV).
    698..796     -  protein_bind   attL2: mutant version of attL; recombination site for the Gateway® LR reaction LR Clonase™
    814..832     -  promoter       T7 promoter: promoter for bacteriophage T7 RNA polymerase
   1022..1045    +  promoter       Pc promoter (fragment): intI1 (promoter lies within the coding sequence); class 1 integron promoter
   1221..1277    +  CDS            GmR (fragment): gentamycin acetyltransferase; aacC1; confers resistance to gentamycin
   1284..2075    +  CDS            SmR: aminoglycoside adenylyltransferase (Murphy, 1985); aadA; confers resistance to spectinomycin and streptomycin
   2168..2756    +  rep_origin     ori: high-copy-number ColE1/pMB1/pBR322/pUC origin of replication
   2939..3031    +  CDS            lacI (fragment): lac repressor; lacI; The lac repressor binds to the lac operator to inhibit transcription in E. coli. This inhibition can be relieved by adding lactose or isopropyl-β-D-thiogalactopyranoside (IPTG).
   3086..3113    -  terminator     rrnB T2 terminator: transcription terminator T2 from the E. coli rrnB gene
   3245..3288    +  terminator     rrnB T1 terminator: Escherichia coli rrnB; transcription terminator T1 from the E. coli rrnB gene
   3335..3371    -  CDS            lacZα (fragment): LacZα fragment of β-galactosidase; lacZ fragment
>Addgene plasmid #168841 | pEntry_SARS-CoV-1-nsp1 | addgene full sequence | sequence record 443117 | Addgene NGS Result
CAAATAATGATTTTATTTTGACTGATAGTGACCTGTTCGTTGCAACAAATTGATGAGCAATGCTTTTTTA
TAATGCCAACTTTGTACAAAAAAGCAGAAGGGCCGTCAAGGCCAGGATCCATGGGATCCGAGAGCCTTGT
TCTTGGTGTCAACGAGAAAACACACGTCCAACTCAGTTTGCCTGTCCTTCAGGTTAGAGACGTGCTAGTG
CGTGGCTTCGGGGACTCTGTGGAAGAGGCCCTATCGGAGGCACGTGAACACCTCAAAAATGGCACTTGTG
GTCTAGTAGAGCTGGAAAAAGGCGTACTGCCCCAGCTTGAACAGCCCTATGTGTTCATTAAACGTTCTGA
TGCCTTAAGCACCAATCACGGCCACAAGGTCGTTGAGCTGGTTGCAGAAATGGACGGCATTCAGTACGGT
CGTAGCGGTATAACACTGGGAGTACTCGTGCCACATGTGGGCGAAACCCCAATTGCATACCGCAATGTTC
TTCTTCGTAAGAACGGTAATAAGGGAGCCGGTGGTCATAGCTATGGCATCGATCTAAAGTCTTATGACTT
AGGTGACGAGCTTGGCACTGATCCCATTGAAGATTATGAACAAAACTGGAACACTAAGCATGGCAGTGGT
GCACTCCGTGAACTCACTCGTGAGCTCAATGGAGGTCTTAATTAAGACGCGATCGCGGCCTCATGGGCCC
AGCTTTCTTGTACAAAGTTGGCATTATAAAAAATAATTGCTCATCAATTTGTTGCAACGAACAGGTCACT
ATCAGTCAAAATAAAATCATTATTTGCCATCCAGCTGATATCCCCTATAGTGAGTCGTATTACATGGTCA
TAGCTGTTTCCTGGCAGCTCTGGCCCGTGTCTCAAAATCTCTGATGTTACATTGCACAAGATAAAAATAT
ATCATCATGCCTCCTCTAGACCAGCCAGGACAGAAATGCCTCGACTTCGCTGCTACCCAAGGTTGCCGGG
TGACGCACACCGTGGAAACGGATGAAGGCACGAACCCAGTGGACATAAGCCTGTTCGGTTCGTAAGCTGT
AATGCAAGTAGCGTATGCGCTCACGCAACTGGTCCAGAACCTTGACCGAACGCAGCGGTGGTAACGGCGC
AGTGGCGGTTTTCATGGCTTGTTATGACTGTTTTTTTGGGGTACAGTCTATGCCTCGGGCATCCAAGCAG
CAAGCGCGTTACGCCGTGGGTCGATGTTTGATGTTATGGAGCAGCAACGATGTTACGCAGCAGGGCAGTC
GCCCTAAAACAAAGTTAAACATTATGAGGGAAGCGGTGATCGCCGAAGTATCGACTCAACTATCAGAGGT
AGTTGGCGTCATCGAGCGCCATCTCGAACCGACGTTGCTGGCCGTACATTTGTACGGCTCCGCAGTGGAT
GGCGGCCTGAAGCCACACAGTGATATTGATTTGCTGGTTACGGTGACCGTAAGGCTTGATGAAACAACGC
GGCGAGCTTTGATCAACGACCTTTTGGAAACTTCGGCTTCCCCTGGAGAGAGCGAGATTCTCCGCGCTGT
AGAAGTCACCATTGTTGTGCACGACGACATCATTCCGTGGCGTTATCCAGCTAAGCGCGAACTGCAATTT
GGAGAATGGCAGCGCAATGACATTCTTGCAGGTATCTTCGAGCCAGCCACGATCGACATTGATCTGGCTA
TCTTGCTGACAAAAGCAAGAGAACATAGCGTTGCCTTGGTAGGTCCAGCGGCGGAGGAACTCTTTGATCC
GGTTCCTGAACAGGATCTATTTGAGGCGCTAAATGAAACCTTAACGCTATGGAACTCGCCGCCCGACTGG
GCTGGCGATGAGCGAAATGTAGTGCTTACGTTGTCCCGCATTTGGTACAGCGCAGTAACCGGCAAAATCG
CGCCGAAGGATGTCGCTGCCGACTGGGCAATGGAGCGCCTGCCGGCCCAGTATCAGCCCGTCATACTTGA
AGCTAGACAGGCTTATCTTGGACAAGAAGAAGATCGCTTGGCCTCGCGCGCAGATCAGTTGGAAGAATTT
GTCCACTACGTGAAAGGCGAGATCACCAAGGTAGTCGGCAAATAACCCTCGAGCCACCCATGACCAAAAT
CCCTTAACGTGAGTTACGCGTCGTTCCACTGAGCGTCAGACCCCGTAGAAAAGATCAAAGGATCTTCTTG
AGATCCTTTTTTTCTGCGCGTAATCTGCTGCTTGCAAACAAAAAAACCACCGCTACCAGCGGTGGTTTGT
TTGCCGGATCAAGAGCTACCAACTCTTTTTCCGAAGGTAACTGGCTTCAGCAGAGCGCAGATACCAAATA
CTGTTCTTCTAGTGTAGCCGTAGTTAGGCCACCACTTCAAGAACTCTGTAGCACCGCCTACATACCTCGC
TCTGCTAATCCTGTTACCAGTGGCTGCTGCCAGTGGCGATAAGTCGTGTCTTACCGGGTTGGACTCAAGA
CGATAGTTACCGGATAAGGCGCAGCGGTCGGGCTGAACGGGGGGTTCGTGCACACAGCCCAGCTTGGAGC
GAACGACCTACACCGAACTGAGATACCTACAGCGTGAGCTATGAGAAAGCGCCACGCTTCCCGAAGGGAG
AAAGGCGGACAGGTATCCGGTAAGCGGCAGGGTCGGAACAGGAGAGCGCACGAGGGAGCTTCCAGGGGGA
AACGCCTGGTATCTTTATAGTCCTGTCGGGTTTCGCCACCTCTGACTTGAGCGTCGATTTTTGTGATGCT
CGTCAGGGGGGCGGAGCCTATGGAAAAACGCCAGCAACGCGGCCTTTTTACGGTTCCTGGCCTTTTGCTG
GCCTTTTGCTCACATGTTCTTTCCTGCGTTATCCCCTGATTCTGTGGATAACCGTATTACCGCCTTTGAG
TGAGCTGATACCGCTCGCCGCAGCCGAACGACCGAGCGCAGCGAGTCAGTGAGCGAGGAAGCGGAAGAGC
GCCCAATACGCAAACCGCCTCTCCCCGCGCGTTGGCCGATTCATTAATGCAGCTGGCACGACAGGTTTCC
CGACTGGAAAGCGGGCAGTGAGCGCAACGCAATTAATACGCGTACCGCTAGCCAGGAAGAGTTTGTAGAA
ACGCAAAAAGGCCATCCGTCAGGATGGCCTTCTGCTTAGTTTGATGCCTGGCAGTTTATGGCGGGCGTCC
TGCCCGCCACCCTCCGGGCCGTTGCTTCACAACGTTCAAATCCGCTCCCGGCGGATTTGTCCTACTCAGG
AGAGCGTTCACCGACAAACAACAGATAAAACGAAAGGCCCAGTCTTCCGACTGAGCCTTTCGTTTTATTT
GATGCCTGGCAGTTCCCTACTCTCGCGTTAACGCTAGCATGGATGTTTTCCCAGTCACGACGTTGTAAAA
CGACGGCCAGTCTTAAGCTCGGGCCC
