Features (pLannotate 1.2.2; 12 found; start..end, strand, type, name):
    717..809     +  CDS            lacI (fragment): lac repressor; lacI; The lac repressor binds to the lac operator to inhibit transcription in E. coli. This inhibition can be relieved by adding lactose or isopropyl-β-D-thiogalactopyranoside (IPTG).
    864..891     -  terminator     rrnB T2 terminator: transcription terminator T2 from the E. coli rrnB gene
   1023..1066    +  terminator     rrnB T1 terminator: Escherichia coli rrnB; transcription terminator T1 from the E. coli rrnB gene
   1113..1149    -  CDS            lacZα (fragment): LacZα fragment of β-galactosidase; lacZ fragment
   1165..1261    +  protein_bind   attL1: mutant version of attL; recombination site for the Gateway® LR reaction LR Clonase™
   1294..1830    +  CDS            R1A_SARS (fragment): Experimental evidence at protein level: Swiss-Prot protein existence level 1. [Non-structural protein 10]: Plays a pivotal role in viral transcription by stimulating both nsp14 3'-5' exoribonuclease and nsp16 2'-O-methyltransferase activities. Therefore plays an essential role in viral mRNAs cap methylation. From Severe acute respiratory syndrome coronavirus (SARS-CoV).
   1862..1960    -  protein_bind   attL2: mutant version of attL; recombination site for the Gateway® LR reaction LR Clonase™
   1978..1996    -  promoter       T7 promoter: promoter for bacteriophage T7 RNA polymerase
   2186..2209    +  promoter       Pc promoter (fragment): intI1 (promoter lies within the coding sequence); class 1 integron promoter
   2385..2441    +  CDS            GmR (fragment): gentamycin acetyltransferase; aacC1; confers resistance to gentamycin
   2448..3239    +  CDS            SmR: aminoglycoside adenylyltransferase (Murphy, 1985); aadA; confers resistance to spectinomycin and streptomycin
   3332..534     +  rep_origin     ori (across the origin): high-copy-number ColE1/pMB1/pBR322/pUC origin of replication
>Addgene plasmid #168841 | pEntry_SARS-CoV-1-nsp1 | analyzer sequence | sequence record 327245
CTACCAGCGGTGGTTTGTTTGCCGGATCAAGAGCTACCAACTCTTTTTCCGAAGGTAACTGGCTTCAGCA
GAGCGCAGATACCAAATACTGTCCTTCTAGTGTAGCCGTAGTTAGGCCACCACTTCAAGAACTCTGTAGC
ACCGCCTACATACCTCGCTCTGCTAATCCTGTTACCAGTGGCTGCTGCCAGTGGCGATAAGTCGTGTCTT
ACCGGGTTGGACTCAAGACGATAGTTACCGGATAAGGCGCAGCGGTCGGGCTGAACGGGGGGTTCGTGCA
CACAGCCCAGCTTGGAGCGAACGACCTACACCGAACTGAGATACCTACAGCGTGAGCATTGAGAAAGCGC
CACGCTTCCCGAAGGGAGAAAGGCGGACAGGTATCCGGTAAGCGGCAGGGTCGGAACAGGAGAGCGCACG
AGGGAGCTTCCAGGGGGAAACGCCTGGTATCTTTATAGTCCTGTCGGGTTTCGCCACCTCTGACTTGAGC
GTCGATTTTTGTGATGCTCGTCAGGGGGGCGGAGCCTATGGAAAAACGCCAGCAACGCGGCCTTTTTACG
GTTCCTGGCCTTTTGCTGGCCTTTTGCTCACATGTTCTTTCCTGCGTTATCCCCTGATTCTGTGGATAAC
CGTATTACCGCCTTTGAGTGAGCTGATACCGCTCGCCGCAGCCGAACGACCGAGCGCAGCGAGTCAGTGA
GCGAGGAAGCGGAAGAGCGCCCAATACGCAAACCGCCTCTCCCCGCGCGTTGGCCGATTCATTAATGCAG
CTGGCACGACAGGTTTCCCGACTGGAAAGCGGGCAGTGAGCGCAACGCAATTAATACGCGTACCGCTAGC
CAGGAAGAGTTTGTAGAAACGCAAAAAGGCCATCCGTCAGGATGGCCTTCTGCTTAGTTTGATGCCTGGC
AGTTTATGGCGGGCGTCCTGCCCGCCACCCTCCGGGCCGTTGCTTCACAACGTTCAAATCCGCTCCCGGC
GGATTTGTCCTACTCAGGAGAGCGTTCACCGACAAACAACAGATAAAACGAAAGGCCCAGTCTTCCGACT
GAGCCTTTCGTTTTATTTGATGCCTGGCAGTTCCCTACTCTCGCGTTAACGCTAGCATGGATGTTTTCCC
AGTCACGACGTTGTAAAACGACGGCCAGTCTTAAGCTCGGGCCCCAAATAATGATTTTATTTTGACTGAT
AGTGACCTGTTCGTTGCAACAAATTGATGAGCAATGCTTTTTTATAATGCCAACTTTGTACAAAAAAGCA
GAAGGGCCGTCAAGGCCAGGATCCATGGGATCCGAGAGCCTTGTTCTTGGTGTCAACGAGAAAACACACG
TCCAACTCAGTTTGCCTGTCCTTCAGGTTAGAGACGTGCTAGTGCGTGGCTTCGGGGACTCTGTGGAAGA
GGCCCTATCGGAGGCACGTGAACACCTCAAAAATGGCACTTGTGGTCTAGTAGAGCTGGAAAAAGGCGTA
CTGCCCCAGCTTGAACAGCCCTATGTGTTCATTAAACGTTCTGATGCCTTAAGCACCAATCACGGCCACA
AGGTCGTTGAGCTGGTTGCAGAAATGGACGGCATTCAGTACGGTCGTAGCGGTATAACACTGGGAGTACT
CGTGCCACATGTGGGCGAAACCCCAATTGCATACCGCAATGTTCTTCTTCGTAAGAACGGTAATAAGGGA
GCCGGTGGTCATAGCTATGGCATCGATCTAAAGTCTTATGACTTAGGTGACGAGCTTGGCACTGATCCCA
TTGAAGATTATGAACAAAACTGGAACACTAAGCATGGCAGTGGTGCACTCCGTGAACTCACTCGTGAGCT
CAATGGAGGTCTTAATTAAGACGCGATCGCGGCCTCATGGGCCCAGCTTTCTTGTACAAAGTTGGCATTA
TAAAAAATAATTGCTCATCAATTTGTTGCAACGAACAGGTCACTATCAGTCAAAATAAAATCATTATTTG
CCATCCAGCTGATATCCCCTATAGTGAGTCGTATTACATGGTCATAGCTGTTTCCTGGCAGCTCTGGCCC
GTGTCTCAAAATCTCTGATGTTACATTGCACAAGATAAAAATATATCATCATGCCTCCTCTAGACCAGCC
AGGACAGAAATGCCTCGACTTCGCTGCTGCCCAAGGTTGCCGGGTGACGCACACCGTGGAAACGGATGAA
GGCACGAACCCAGTGGACATAAGCCTGTTCGGTTCGTAAGCTGTAATGCAAGTAGCGTATGCGCTCACGC
AACTGGTCCAGAACCTTGACCGAACGCAGCGGTGGTAACGGCGCAGTGGCGGTTTTCATGGCTTGTTATG
ACTGTTTTTTTGGGGTACAGTCTATGCCTCGGGCATCCAAGCAGCAAGCGCGTTACGCCGTGGGTCGATG
TTTGATGTTATGGAGCAGCAACGATGTTACGCAGCAGGGCAGTCGCCCTAAAACAAAGTTAAACATCATG
AGGGAAGCGGTGATCGCCGAAGTATCGACTCAACTATCAGAGGTAGTTGGCGTCATCGAGCGCCATCTCG
AACCGACGTTGCTGGCCGTACATTTGTACGGCTCCGCAGTGGATGGCGGCCTGAAGCCACACAGTGATAT
TGATTTGCTGGTTACGGTGACCGTAAGGCTTGATGAAACAACGCGGCGAGCTTTGATCAACGACCTTTTG
GAAACTTCGGCTTCCCCTGGAGAGAGCGAGATTCTCCGCGCTGTAGAAGTCACCATTGTTGTGCACGACG
ACATCATTCCGTGGCGTTATCCAGCTAAGCGCGAACTGCAATTTGGAGAATGGCAGCGCAATGACATTCT
TGCAGGTATCTTCGAGCCAGCCACGATCGACATTGATCTGGCTATCTTGCTGACAAAAGCAAGAGAACAT
AGCGTTGCCTTGGTAGGTCCAGCGGCGGAGGAACTCTTTGATCCGGTTCCTGAACAGGATCTATTTGAGG
CGCTAAATGAAACCTTAACGCTATGGAACTCGCCGCCCGACTGGGCTGGCGATGAGCGAAATGTAGTGCT
TACGTTGTCCCGCATTTGGTACAGCGCAGTAACCGGCAAAATCGCGCCGAAGGATGTCGCTGCCGACTGG
GCAATGGAGCGCCTGCCGGCCCAGTATCAGCCCGTCATACTTGAAGCTAGACAGGCTTATCTTGGACAAG
AAGAAGATCGCTTGGCCTCGCGCGCAGATCAGTTGGAAGAATTTGTCCACTACGTGAAAGGCGAGATCAC
CAAGGTAGTCGGCAAATAACCCTCGAGCCACCCATGACCAAAATCCCTTAACGTGAGTTACGCGTCGTTC
CACTGAGCGTCAGACCCCGTAGAAAAGATCAAAGGATCTTCTTGAGATCCTTTTTTTCTGCGCGTAATCT
GCTGCTTGCAAACAAAAAAACCACCG
