>Addgene plasmid #168841 | pEntry_SARS-CoV-1-nsp1 | depositor partial sequence | sequence record 327246 | gene-specific Insert sequence
GAGAGCCTTGTTCTTGGTGTCAACGAGAAAACACACGTCCAACTCAGTTTGCCTGTCCTTCAGGTTAGAG
ACGTGCTAGTGCGTGGCTTCGGGGACTCTGTGGAAGAGGCCCTATCGGAGGCACGTGAACACCTCAAAAA
TGGCACTTGTGGTCTAGTAGAGCTGGAAAAAGGCGTACTGCCCCAGCTTGAACAGCCCTATGTGTTCATT
AAACGTTCTGATGCCTTAAGCACCAATCACGGCCACAAGGTCGTTGAGCTGGTTGCAGAAATGGACGGCA
TTCAGTACGGTCGTAGCGGTATAACACTGGGAGTACTCGTGCCACATGTGGGCGAAACCCCAATTGCATA
CCGCAATGTTCTTCTTCGTAAGAACGGTAATAAGGGAGCCGGTGGTCATAGCTATGGCATCGATCTAAAG
TCTTATGACTTAGGTGACGAGCTTGGCACTGATCCCATTGAAGATTATGAACAAAACTGGAACACTAAGC
ATGGCAGTGGTGCACTCCGTGAACTCACTCGTGAGCTCAATGGAGGT
